Addgene plasmid #49032: pTLNX
Purpose: (Empty Backbone) FX cloning Xenopus oocyte expression vector with SP6 promoter
Depositing lab: Raimund Dutzler & Eric Geertsma. Depositing organization: University of Zurich. Publication: A versatile and efficient high-throughput cloning tool for structural biology. Geertsma ER, Dutzler R. Biochemistry. 2011 Apr 19;50(15):3272-8. Epub 2011 Mar 25. 10.1021/bi200178z PubMed 21410291.
Backbone
  Vector backbone: pTLN
  Backbone manufacturer: Lorenz et al, 1996 (PubMed ID: 8917596)
  Backbone size (bp): 5246
  Modifications to backbone: modified for compatibility with FX cloning and added tags/fusion proteins
  Vector type: Xenopus oocytes expression
  Promoter: SP6
Growth in bacteria
  Bacterial resistance: Chloramphenicol and Ampicillin, 25 & 100 μg/mL
  Growth temperature: 37°C
  Growth strain: DB3.1
  Copy number: Low Copy
Gene/Insert
  Cloning method: Unknown
  Sequencing primers: 5′ SP6; 3′ M13pUC-rev
Terms and licenses: Academic/Nonprofit Terms; Industry Terms: Not Available to Industry
Depositor comments: Constructed by Dr. Iwan Zimmermann, Dutzler lab, Dept of Biochemistry, University of Zurich, Switzerland.
How to cite: pTLNX was a gift from Raimund Dutzler & Eric Geertsma (Addgene plasmid # 49032 ; http://n2t.net/addgene:49032 ; RRID:Addgene_49032)
