[The description below was written by a language model from this plasmid's Addgene catalogue record and pLannotate feature annotations shown in this document.]
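Description:
pTLNX is an empty-backbone vector for expression in Xenopus laevis oocytes. It derives from pTLN and was modified for compatibility with FX (fragment exchange) cloning, a high-throughput subcloning system developed for structural biology. The 5,246 bp plasmid replicates in E. coli from a ColE1/pBR322-type origin and is catalogued as low copy. It carries AmpR (β-lactamase) on the backbone. Annotated remnants of rop, bom and a tetracycline-resistance fragment reflect its pBR322-type ancestry.

The expression cassette consists of an SP6 bacteriophage promoter followed by the Xenopus β-globin 5′-UTR, with the Xenopus β-globin 3′-UTR further downstream. These untranslated regions are standard elements for enhancing the stability and translation of synthetic transcripts in oocytes, so the design suits in vitro SP6 transcription of capped RNA for oocyte injection. Because the plasmid is circular, the UTRs flank a counterselection stuffer in reverse orientation. This stuffer contains the ccdB toxin gene, a ccdA fragment, and a chloramphenicol acetyltransferase gene (CmR) with cat and lac UV5 promoter elements. An attR1 site also lies in this region and suggests the stuffer came from a Gateway-type cassette.

The stuffer explains why the empty vector is selected on both chloramphenicol and ampicillin and grown in the ccdB-tolerant strain DB3.1. When an open reading frame replaces the stuffer, ccdB is lost, so only recombinant plasmids survive in ordinary E. coli strains.

The backbone modifications are recorded as including added tags or fusion proteins, but these are not specified. The feature table detects two short SV40 NLS-like matches and a pBluescript MCS fragment near the cassette, and their functional role is not stated.
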