Features (pLannotate 1.2.2; 22 found; start..end, strand, type, name):
     55..357     -  CDS            ccdB: CCDB_ECOLI - Also known as G, letB, letD. Experimental evidence at protein level: Swiss-Prot protein existence level 1. Toxic component of a type II toxin-antitoxin (TA) system, functioning in plasmid maintainence. Responsible for the post- segregational killing (PSK) of plasmid-free cells, also referred to as a plasmid addiction system. Half-life of over 2 hours. Cell killing by CcdB is accompanied by filamentation, defects in chromosome and plasmid segregation, defects in cell division, formation of anucleate cells, decreased DNA synthesis and plasmid loss. Interferes with the activity of DN
    362..520     -  CDS            ccdA (fragment): CCDA_ECO57 - Also known as H, letA. Experimental evidence at protein level: Swiss-Prot protein existence level 1. Antitoxin component of a type II toxin-antitoxin (TA) system which inhibits the post-segregational killing (PSK) of plasmid-free cells, also referred to as a plasmid addiction system. Binds to and blocks the activity of CcdB; will also remove bound CcdB protein from the CcdB-GyrA complex by forming a CcdA-CcdB complex, a process termed rejuvenation. Functions as a transcriptional corepressor for the ccdAB operon, repression also requires CcdB (By similarity). From Escherichia coli
    699..1358    -  CDS            CmR: chloramphenicol acetyltransferase; cat; confers resistance to chloramphenicol
   1359..1388    -  promoter       cat promoter (fragment): promoter of the E. coli cat gene encoding chloramphenicol acetyltransferase
   1412..1442    -  promoter       lac UV5 promoter: E. coli lac promoter with an "up" mutation
   1467..1591    -  protein_bind   attR1: mutant version of attR; recombination site for the Gateway® LR reaction LR Clonase™
   1610..1630    -  CDS            SV40 NLS: nuclear localization signal of SV40 (simian virus 40) large T antigen
   1634..1654    -  CDS            SV40 NLS: nuclear localization signal of SV40 (simian virus 40) large T antigen
   1867..1922    -  misc_feature   MCS (fragment): pBluescript multiple cloning site
   1935..2060    +  3'UTR          Xenopus globin 3'-UTR: 3'-UTR of the major beta-globin gene of Xenopus laevis
   2187..2203    -  protein_bind   lac operator: The lac repressor binds to the lac operator to inhibit transcription in E. coli. This inhibition can be relieved by adding lactose or isopropyl-β-D-thiogalactopyranoside (IPTG). lac repressor encoded by lacI
   2211..2241    -  promoter       lac promoter: promoter for the E. coli lac operon
   2277..2413    +  misc_feature   bom: basis of mobility region from pBR322
   2599..3187    -  rep_origin     ori: high-copy-number ColE1/pMB1/pBR322/pUC origin of replication
   3358..4218    -  CDS            AmpR: β-lactamase; bla; confers resistance to ampicillin, carbenicillin, and related antibiotics
   4219..4310    -  promoter       AmpR promoter: bla
   4329..4356    -  terminator     rrnB T2 terminator: transcription terminator T2 from the E. coli rrnB gene
   4463..4498    +  CDS            rop (fragment): Rop protein, which maintains plasmids at low copy number; rop
   4600..4650    +  misc_feature   bom (fragment): basis of mobility region from pBR322
   4650..4929    -  CDS            TcR (fragment): tetracycline efflux protein; tet; confers resistance to tetracycline
   5158..5176    +  promoter       SP6 promoter: promoter for bacteriophage SP6 RNA polymerase
   5188..5228    +  5'UTR          Xenopus globin 5'-UTR: translational enhancer from the 5'-UTR of the major beta-globin gene of Xenopus laevis
>Addgene plasmid #49032 | pTLNX | depositor full sequence | sequence record 71990 | pTLNX sequence 5246 bps
ATGAGTTGAAGAGCGACCTGCAGACTGGCTGTGTATAAGGGAGCCTGACATTTATATTCCCCAGAACATC
AGGTTAATGGCGTTTTTGATGTCATTTTCGCGGTGGCTGAGATCAGCCACTTCTTCCCCGATAACGGAGA
CCGGCACACTGGCCATATCGGTGGTCATCATGCGCCAGCTTTCATCCCCGATATGCACCACCGGGTAAAG
TTCACGGGAGACTTTATCTGACAGCAGACGTGCACTGGCCAGGGGGATCACCATCCGTCGCCCGGGCGTG
TCAATAATATCACTCTGTACATCCACAAACAGACGATAACGGCTCTCTCTTTTATAGGTGTAAACCTTAA
ACTGCATTTCACCAGCCCCTGTTCTCGTCAGCAAAAGAGCCGTTCATTTCAATAAACCGGGCGACCTCAG
CCATCCCTTCCTGATTTTCCGCTTTCCAGCGTTCGGCACGCAGACGACGGGCTTCATTCTGCATGGTTGT
GCTTACCAGACCGGAGATATTGACATCATATATGCCTTGAGCAACTGATAGCTGTCGCTGTCAACTGTCA
CTGTAATACGCTGCTTCATAGCATACCTCTTTTTGACATACTTCGGGTATACATATCAGTATATATTCTT
ATACCGCAAAAATCAGCGCGCAAATACGCATACTGTTATCTGGCTTTTAGTAAGCCGGATCCACGCGTTT
ACGCCCCGCCCTGCCACTCATCGCAGTACTGTTGTAATTCATTAAGCATTCTGCCGACATGGAAGCCATC
ACAAACGGCATGATGAACCTGAATCGCCAGCGGCATCAGCACCTTGTCGCCTTGCGTATAATATTTGCCC
ATGGTGAAAACGGGGGCGAAGAAGTTGTCCATATTGGCCACGTTTAAATCAAAACTGGTGAAACTCACCC
AGGGATTGGCTGAGACGAAAAACATATTCTCAATAAACCCTTTAGGGAAATAGGCCAGGTTTTCACCGTA
ACACGCCACATCTTGCGAATATATGTGTAGAAACTGCCGGAAATCGTCGTGGTATTCACTCCAGAGCGAT
GAAAACGTTTCAGTTTGCTCATGGAAAACGGTGTAACAAGGGTGAACACTATCCCATATCACCAGCTCAC
CGTCTTTCATTGCCATACGGAATTCCGGATGAGCATTCATCAGGCGGGCAAGAATGTGAATAAAGGCCGG
ATAAAACTTGTGCTTATTTTTCTTTACGGTCTTTAAAAAGGCCGTAATATCCAGCTGAACGGTCTGGTTA
TAGGTACATTGAGCAACTGACTGAAATGCCTCAAAATGTTCTTTACGATGCCATTGGGATATATCAACGG
TGGTATATCCAGTGATTTTTTTCTCCATTTTAGCTTCCTTAGCTCCTGAAAATCTCGACGGATCCTAACT
CAAAATCCACACATTATACGAGCCGGAAGCATAAAGTGTAAAGCCTGGGGTGCCTAATGCGGCCGCCATA
GTGACTGGATATGTTGTGTTTTACAGTATTATGTAGTCTGTTTTTTATGCAAAATCTAATTTAATATATT
GATATTTATATCATTTTACGTTTCTCGTTCAGCTTTTTTGTACAAACTTGTGATATCGAATTCGCTAGCT
ACCTTTCTCTTCTTTTTTGGATCTACCTTTCTCTTCTTTTTTGGGGATCCACTAGTTCAGCTCTTCTGCA
TAATCCGGTCTGAAGGAGGTGGCTCGTCTCGGGGGCTGGGGATGGGATGGTGGGTGTTGGATGCATCTCC
CGGGATTTATCTTGAGAATATAAAGACCCAGAGGTTGAGATAGAGAGAAAGAAAGATCGGGTCGACCACG
AATTCTTGCTCCAGGTCCAGACAGGACGCTTTAGAGCACAATGGATCTCGAGGTCGACGGTATCGATAAG
CTTGATATCGAATTCCTGCAGCCCGGGGGATCTGGTTACCACTAAACCAGCCTCAAGAACACCCGAATGG
AGTCTCTAAGCTACATAATACCAACTTACACTTTACAAAATGTTGTCCCCCAAAATGTAGCCATTCGTAT
CTGCTCCTAATAAAAAGAAAGTTTCTTCACATTCTAAAAAAAAAAAAAAAAAAAAAAAAAAAAAAAAAGC
GCGCGCGCGCGCGCGCGCTGGCGGACCGACGCGTTAACTACGTATTTAAATTCGTAATCATGGTCATAGC
TGTTTCCTGTGTGAAATTGTTATCCGCTCACAATTCCACACAACATACGAGCCGGAAGCATAAAGTGTAA
AGCCTGGGGTGCCTAATGAGTGAGCTGGCCCGTCCGGCCATGACCCAGTCACGTAGCGATAGCGGAGTGT
ATACTGGCTTAACTATGCGGCATCAGAGCAGATTGTACTGAGAGTGCACCATATGCGGTGTGAAATACCG
CACAGATGCGTAAGGAGAAAATACCGCATCAGGGGCACTTCCGCTTCCTCGCTCACTGACTCGCTGCGCT
CGGTCGTTCGGCTGCGGCGAGCGGTATCAGCTCACTCAAAGGCGGTAATACGGTTATCCACAGAATCAGG
GGATAACGCAGGAAAGAACATGTGAGCAAAAGGCCAGCAAAAGGCCAGGAACCGTAAAAAGGCCGCGTTG
CTGGCGTTTTTCCATAGGCTCCGCCCCCCTGACGAGCATCACAAAAATCGACGCTCAAGTCAGAGGTGGC
GAAACCCGACAGGACTATAAAGATACCAGGCGTTTCCCCCTGGAAGCTCCCTCGTGCGCTCTCCTGTTCC
GACCCTGCCGCTTACCGGATACCTGTCCGCCTTTCTCCCTTCGGGAAGCGTGGCGCTTTCTCATAGCTCA
CGCTGTAGGTATCTCAGTTCGGTGTAGGTCGTTCGCTCCAAGCTGGGCTGTGTGCACGAACCCCCCGTTC
AGCCCGACCGCTGCGCCTTATCCGGTAACTATCGTCTTGAGTCCAACCCGGTAAGACACGACTTATCGCC
ACTGGCAGCAGCCACTGGTAACAGGATTAGCAGAGCGAGGTATGTAGGCGGTGCTACAGAGTTCTTGAAG
TGGTGGCCTAACTACGGCTACACTAGAAGGACAGTATTTGGTATCTGCGCTCTGCTGAAGCCAGTTACCT
TCGGAAAAAGAGTTGGTAGCTCTTGATCCGGCAAACAAACCACCGCTGGTAGCGGTGGTTTTTTTGTTTG
CAAGCAGCAGATTACGCGCAGAAAAAAAGGATCTCAAGAAGATCCTTTGATCTTTTCTACGGGGTCTGAC
GCTCAGTGGAACGAAAACTCACGTTAAGGGATTTTGGTCATGAGATTATCAAAAAGGATCTTCACCTAGA
TCCTTTTAAATTAAAAATGAAGTTTTAAATCAATCTAAAGTATATATGAGTAAACTTGGTCTGACAGTTA
CCAATGCTTAATCAGTGAGGCACCTATCTCAGCGATCTGTCTATTTCGTTCATCCATAGTTGCCTGACTC
CCCGTCGTGTAGATAACTACGATACGGGAGGGCTTACCATCTGGCCCCAGTGCTGCAATGATACCGCGAG
ACCCACGCTCACCGGCTCCAGATTTATCAGCAATAAACCAGCCAGCCGGAAGGGCCGAGCGCAGAAGTGG
TCCTGCAACTTTATCCGCCTCCATCCAGTCTATTAATTGTTGCCGGGAAGCTAGAGTAAGTAGTTCGCCA
GTTAATAGTTTGCGCAACGTTGTTGCCATTGCTACAGGCATCGTGGTGTCACGCTCGTCGTTTGGTATGG
CTTCATTCAGCTCCGGTTCCCAACGATCAAGGCGAGTTACATGATCCCCCATGTTGTGCAAAAAAGCGGT
TAGCTCCTTCGGTCCTCCGATCGTTGTCAGAAGTAAGTTGGCCGCAGTGTTATCACTCATGGTTATGGCA
GCACTGCATAATTCTCTTACTGTCATGCCATCCGTAAGATGCTTTTCTGTGACTGGTGAGTACTCAACCA
AGTCATTCTGAGAATAGTGTATGCGGCGACCGAGTTGCTCTTGCCCGGCGTCAACACGGGATAATACCGC
GCCACATAGCAGAACTTTAAAAGTGCTCATCATTGGAAAACGTTCTTCGGGGCGAAAACTCTCAAGGATC
TTACCGCTGTTGAGATCCAGTTCGATGTAACCCACTCGTGCACCCAACTGATCTTCAGCATCTTTTACTT
TCACCAGCGTTTCTGGGTGAGCAAAAACAGGAAGGCAAAATGCCGCAAAAAAGGGAATAAGGGCGACACG
GAAATGTTGAATACTCATACTCTTCCTTTTTCAATATTATTGAAGCATTTATCAGGGTTATTGTCTCATG
AGCGGATACATATTTGAATGTATTTAGAAAAATAAACAAAAGAGTTTGTAGAAACGCAAAAAGGCCATCC
GTCAGGATGGCCTTCTGCTTAATTTGATGCCTGGCAGTTTATGGCGGGCGTCCTGCCCGCCACCCTCCGG
GCCGTTGCTTCGCAACGTTCAAATCCGCTCCCGGCCTCAGTGGCCCTTTCGTCTCGCGCGTTTCGGTGAT
GACGGTGAAAACCTCTGACACATGCAGCTCCCGGAGACGGTCACAGCTTGTCTGTAAGCGGATGCCGGGA
GCAGACAAGCCCGTCAGGGCGCGTCAGCGGGTGTTGGCGGGTGTCGGGGCTGGCTTAACTATGCGGCATC
AGAGCAGATTGTACTGAGAGTGCACCATATCGACGCTCTCCCTTATGCGACTCCTGCATTAGGAAGCAGC
CCAGTAGTAGGTTGAGGCCGTTGAGCACCGCCGCCGCAAGGAATGGTGCATGCAAGGAGATGGCGCCCAA
CAGTCCCCCGGCCACGGGGCCTGCCACCATACCCACGCCGAAACAAGCGCTCATGAGCCCGAAGTGGCGA
GCCCGATCTTCCCCATCGGTGATGTCGGCGATATAGGCGCCAGCAACCGCACCTGTGGCGCCGGTGATGC
CGGCCACGATGCGTCCGGCGTAGAGGATCTGGCTAGCGATGACCCTGCTGATTGGTTCGCTGACCATTTC
CGGGGTGCGGAACGGCGTTACCAGAAACTCAGAAGGTTCGTCCAACCAAACCGACTCTGACGGCAGTTTA
CGAGAGAGATGATAGGGTCTGCTTCAGTAAGCCAGATGCTACACAATTAGGCTTGTACATATTGTCGTTA
GAACGCGGCTACAATTAATACATAACCTTATGTATCATACACATACGATTTAGGTGACACTATAGAATAC
AAGCTTGCTTGTTCTTTTTGCAGAAGCTCAGAATAAACGCTCAACTTTAGCAGATCGCGAGCCACC
