>Addgene plasmid #49032 | pTLNX | addgene partial sequence | sequence record 73279 | SP6 5'-ATTTAGGTGACACTATAG-3'
AACGCTCAACTTTAGCAGATCGCGAGCCACCATGAGTTGAAGAGCGACCTGCAGACTGGCTGTGTATAAG
GGAGCCTGACATTTATATTCCCCAGAACATCAGGTTAATGGCGTTTTTGATGTCATTTTCGCGGTGGCTG
AGATCAGCCACTTCTTCCCCGATAACGGAGACCGGCACACTGGCCATATCGGTGGTCATCATGCGCCAGC
TTTCATCCCCGATATGCACCACCGGGTAAAGTTCACGGGAGACTTTATCTGACAGCAGACGTGCACTGGC
CAGGGGGATCACCATCCGTCGCCCGGGCGTGTCAATAATATCACTCTGTACATCCACAAACAGACGATAA
CGGCTCTCTCTTTTATAGGTGTAAACCTTAAACTGCATTTCACCAGCCCCTGTTCTCGTCAGCAAAAGAG
CCGTTCATTTCAATAAACCGGGCGACCTCAGCCATCCCTTCCTGATTTTCCGCTTTCCAGCGTTCGGCAC
GCAGACGACGGGCTTCATTCTGCATGGTTGTGCTTACCAGACCGGAGATATTGACATCATATATGCCTTG
AGCAACTGATAGCTGTCGCTGTCAACTGTCACTGTAATACGCTGCTTCATAGCATACCTCTTTTTGACAT
ACTTCGGGTATACATATCAGTATATATTCTTATACCGCAAAAATCAGCGCGCAAATACGCATACTGTTAT
CTGGCTTTTAGTAAGCCGGATCCACGCGTTTACGCCCCGCCCTGCCACTCATCGCAGTACTGTTGTAATT
CATTAAGCATTCTGCCGACATGGAAGCCATCACAAACGGCATGATGAACCTGAATCGCCAGCGGCATCAG
CACCTTGTCGCCTTGCGTATAATATTTGCCCATGGTGAAAACGGG
