>Addgene plasmid #49032 | pTLNX | addgene partial sequence | sequence record 73361 | CAT-R 5'-GCAACTGACTGAAATGCCTC-3'
TATCAACGGTGGTATATCCAGTGATTTTTTTCTCCATTTTAGCTTCCTTAGCTCCTGAAAATCTCGACGG
ATCCTAACTCAAAATCCACACATTATACGAGCCGGAAGCATAAAGTGTAAAGCCTGGGGTGCCTAATGCG
GCCGCCATAGTGACTGGATATGTTGTGTTTTACAGTATTATGTAGTCTGTTTTTTATGCAAAATCTAATT
TAATATATTGATATTTATATCATTTTACGTTTCTCGTTCAGCTTTTTTGTACAAACTTGTGATATCGAAT
TCGCTAGCTACCTTTCTCTTCTTTTTTGGATCTACCTTTCTCTTCTTTTTTGGGGATCCACTAGTTCAGC
TCTTCTGCATAATCCGGTCTGAAGGAGGTGGCTCGTCTCGGGGGCTGGGGATGGGATGGTGGGTGTTGGA
TGCATCTCCCGGGATTTATCTTGAGAATATAAAGACCCAGAGGTTGAGATAGAGAGAAAGAAAGATCGGG
TCGACCACGAATTCTTGCTCCAGGTCCAGACAGGACGCTTTAGAGCACAATGGATCTCGAGGTCGACGGT
ATCGATAAGCTTGATATCGAATTCCTGCAGCCCGGGGGATCTGGTTACCACTAAACCAGCCTCAAGAACA
CCCGAATGGAGTCTCTAAGCTACATAATACCAACTTACACTTTACAAAATGTTGTCCCCCAAAATGTAGC
CATTCGTATCTGCTCCTAATAAAAAGAAAGTTTCTTCACATTCTAAAAAAAA
